>Addgene plasmid #236239 | pLenti_SIV-(SalI)-syn-IRES-mEmerald-CaV2.1 WPRE | addgene full sequence | sequence record 471250 | Addgene NGS Result
GTCGATCGACATTGATTATTGACTAGTTATTAATAGTAATCAATTACGGGGTCATTAGTTCATAGCCCAT
ATATGGAGTTCCGCGTTACATAACTTACGGTAAATGGCCCGCCTGGCTGACCGCCCAACGACCCCCGCCC
ATTGACGTCAATAATGACGTATGTTCCCATAGTAACGCCAATAGGGACTTTCCATTGACGTCAATGGGTG
GAGTATTTACGGTAAACTGCCCACTTGGCAGTACATCAAGTGTATCATATGCCAAGTACGCCCCCTATTG
ACGTCAATGACGGTAAATGGCCCGCCTGGCATTATGCCCAGTACATGACCTTATGGGACTTTCCTACTTG
GCAGTACATCTACCCTTCTTAACATGGCTGACAAGAAGGAAACTAGATGAGACAGCAGGGACTTTCCACA
AGGGGTGTTACGGGGAGGTACTGGGGAGGAGCCGGTCGGGAACACCCACTTTCTTGATGTATAAATATCA
CTGCATTTTGCTATGTAGTCAGTCGCTCTGCGGAGAGGCTGGCAGATTGAGCCCTGGGAGGTTCTCTCCA
GCACTAGCAGGTAGAGCCTGGGTGTTCCCTGCTAGACTCTCACCAGCACTTGGCCGGTGCTGGGCAGAGT
GACTCCACGCTTGCTTGCTTAAAGCCCTCTTCAATAAAGCTGCCATTTTAGAAGTAAGCTAGTGTGTGTT
CCCATCTCTCCTAGTCGCCGCCTGGTCAACTCGGTACTCGGTAATAAGAAGACCCTGGTCTGTTAGGACC
CTTTCTGCTTTGGGAAACCGAAGCAGGAAAATCCCTAGCAGATTGGCGCCCGAACAGGGACTTGAAGGAG
AGTGAGAGACTCCTGAGTACGGCTGAGTGAAGGCAGTAAGGGCGGCAGGAACCAACCACGACGGAGTGCT
CCTATAAAGGCGCGGGTCGGTACCAGACGGCGTGAGGAGCGGGAGAGGAAGAGGCCTCCGGTTGCAGGTA
AGTGCAACACAAAAAAGAAATAGCTGTCTTTTATCCAGGAAGGGATAATAAGATAGAGTGGGAGATGGGC
GCGAGAAACTCCGTCTTGTCAGGGAAGAAAGCAGATGAATTAGAAAAAATTAGGCTACGACCCAACGGAA
AGAAAAAGTACATGTTGAAGCATGTAGTATGGGCAGCAAATGAATTAGATAGATTTGGATTAGCAGAAAG
CCTGTTGGAGAACAAAGAAGGATGTCAAAAAATACTTTCGGTCTTAGCTCCATTAGTGCCAACAGGCTCA
GAAAATTTAAAAAGCCTTTATAATACTGTCTGCGTCATCTGGTGCATTCACGCAGAAGAGAAAGTGAAAC
ACACTGAGGAAGCAAAACAGATAGTACAGAGACACAGAGGAAGAGCACCATACAATCCACAGAGTCAGGG
AGTAGTGGAAGCAATGAATCACCACCTGAAAAATCAAATAGATAGAATCAGGGAACAAGCAAATTCAGTA
GAAACCATAGTATTAATGGCAGTTCATTGCATGAATTTTAAAAGAAGGGGAGGAATAGGGGATATGACTC
CAGCAGAAAGATTAATTAACATGATCACTACAGAACAAGAAATACAATTTCAACAATCAAAAAACTCAAA
ATTTAAAAATTTTCGGGTCTATTACAGAGAAGGCAGAGATCAACTGTGGAAGGGACCCGGTGAGCTATTG
TGGAAAGGGGAAGGAGCAGTCATCTTAAAGGTAGGGACAGACATTAAGGTAGTACCCAGAAGAAAGGCTA
AAATTATCAAAGATTATGGAGGAGGAAAAGAGATGGATAGCAGTTCCCACATGGAGGATACCGGAGAGGC
TAGAGAGGTGGCATAGCCTCATACAATTCGATTGGAATTGGGAGATTATAAATTAGTAGAGATCACTCCA
ATTGGCTTGGCCCCCACAAATGTGAGGAGGTACACTACTGGTGGCACCTCAAGAAATAAAAGAGGGGTCT
TTGTGCTAGGGTTCTTGGGTTTTCTCGCAACGGCAGGTTCTGCAATGGGCGCGGCGTCGTTGACGCTGAC
CGCTCAGTCCCGGACTTTATTGGCTGGGATAGTGCAGCAACAGCAACTGCTGTTGGACGTGGTCAAGAGA
CAACAAGAATTGTTGCGACTGACCGTCTGGGGAACAAAGAACCTCCAGACTAGGGTCACTGCCATCGAGA
AATACTTAAAGGACCAGGCGCAGCTGAATGCTTGGGGATGTGCGTTTAGACAAGTCTGCCACACTACTGT
ACCATGGCCAAATGCAAGTCTAACACCAAAGTGGAACAATGAGACTTGGCAAGAGTGGGAGCGAAAGGTT
GACTTCTTGGAGGAAAATATAACAGCCCTCCTAGAGGAGGCACAAATTCAACAAGAGAAGAACATGTATG
AATTACAAAAGTTAAATAGCTGGGATGTGTTTGGCAATTGGTTTGACCTTGCTTCTTGGATAAAGTATAT
ACAATATGGAGTTTATATAGTTGTAGGAGTAATACTGTTAAGAATAGTAATCTATATAGTACAAATGCTA
GCTAAGTTAAGGCAGGGGTATAGGCCAGTGTTCTCTTCCCCACCCTCTTATTTCCAGTAGACCCATATCC
AACAGGACCAGGCACTGCCAACCAGAGAAGGCAAAGAAGGAGACGGTGGAGAAGGCGGTGGTTCGAACGC
GCCGTTTCTAGACTGCAGAGGGCCCTGCGTATGAGTGCAAGTGGGTTTTAGGACCAGGATGAGGCGGGGT
GGGGGTGCCTACCTGACGACCGACCCCGACCCACTGGACAAGCACCCAACCCCCATTCCCCAAATTGCGC
ATCCCCTATCAGAGAGGGGGAGGGGAAACAGGATGCGGCGAGGCGCGTGCGCACTGCCAGCTTCAGCACC
GCGGACAGTGCCTTCGCCCCCGCCTGGCGGCGCGCGCCACCGCCGCCTCAGCACTGAAGGCGCGCTGACG
TCACTCGCCGGTCCCCCGCAAACTCCCCTTCCCGGCCACCTTGGTCGCGTCCGCGCCGCCGCCGGCCCAG
CCGGACCGCACCACGCGAGGCGCGAGATAGGGGGGCACGGGCGCGACCATCTGCGCTGCGGCGCCGGCGA
CTCAGCGCTGCCTCAGTCTGCGGTGGGCAGCGGAGGAGTCGTGTCGTGCCTGAGAGCGCAGTCGAGAAAC
CCGGGAACCGGTCGCCACCATGGTGAGCAAGGGCGAGGAGCTGTTCACCGGGGTGGTGCCCATCCTGGTC
GAGCTGGACGGCGACGTAAACGGCCACAAGTTCAGCGTGTCCGGCGAGGGCGAGGGCGATGCCACCTACG
GCAAGCTGACCCTGAAGTTCATCTGCACCACCGGCAAGCTGCCCGTGCCCTGGCCCACCCTCGTGACCAC
CTTGACCTACGGCGTGCAGTGCTTCGCCCGCTACCCCGACCACATGAAGCAGCACGACTTCTTCAAGTCC
GCCATGCCCGAAGGCTACGTCCAGGAGCGCACCATCTTCTTCAAGGACGACGGCAACTACAAGACCCGCG
CCGAGGTGAAGTTCGAGGGCGACACCCTGGTGAACCGCATCGAGCTGAAGGGCATCGACTTCAAGGAGGA
CGGCAACATCCTGGGGCACAAGCTGGAGTACAACTACAACAGCCACAAGGTCTATATCACCGCCGACAAG
CAGAAGAACGGCATCAAGGTGAACTTCAAGACCCGCCACAACATCGAGGACGGCAGCGTGCAGCTCGCCG
ACCACTACCAGCAGAACACCCCCATCGGCGACGGCCCCGTGCTGCTGCCCGACAACCACTACCTGAGCAC
CCAGTCCAAGCTGAGCAAAGACCCCAACGAGAAGCGCGATCACATGGTCCTGCTGGAGTTCGTGACCGCC
GCCGGGATCACTCTCGGCATGGACGAGCTCTACAAGTCCGGACTCAGATCTCGAGCTCAAGCTTCGAATT
CTGCAGTCGACGGTATCGATAAGCTTTGCAGAATGGCCCGTTTCGGAGACGAGATGCCTGCCCGCTACGG
GGGAGGAGGCGCCGGGGCAGCCGCCGGGGTGGTCGTGGGCGCCGCAGGCGGGCGAAGAGCCGGGGGCAGC
CGGCAGGGCGGGCAGCCCGGGGCGCAAAGGATGTACAAGCAATCCATGGCGCAGAGGACACGGACCATGG
CCCTGTACAACCCCATCCCGGTCCGACAGAACTGCCTCACGGTCAACCGCTCCCTCTTCCTCTTCAGCGA
GGACAACGTGGTGAGAAAATACGCGAAGAAGATCACCGAATGGCCTCCCTTTGAGTACATGATTTTAGCC
ACCATCATAGCAAACTGCATTGTCCTGGCGCTGGAGCAGCATCTGCCAGATGACGACAAGACCCCGATGT
CTGAGCGGCTGGATGACACAGAACCGTACTTCATTGGCATTTTTTGTTTCGAGGCTGGAATTAAAATTAT
CGCCCTGGGGTTTGCCTTCCACAAAGGGTCCTACCTAAGGAACGGTTGGAACGTGATGGACTTTGTGGTG
GTGCTAACTGGCATCTTGGCGACAGTTGGGACAGAGTTTGACCTTCGGACACTGCGAGCAGTGCGGGTGC
TGCGGCCGCTCAAGCTGGTGTCTGGAATCCCAAGTTTACAAGTCGTCTTGAAGTCAATCATGAAGGCGAT
GATTCCTCTGCTGCAGATCGGACTCCTCCTATTTTTTGCAATACTTATTTTTGCAATCATAGGGTTAGAA
TTTTATATGGGAAAATTTCATACCACCTGCTTTGAAGAGGGGACAGACGACATTCAGGGGGAGTCTCCGG
CTCCATGCGGGACAGAGGAACCCGCCCGCACCTGCCCCAATGGGACCAGATGCCAGCCCTACTGGGAAGG
ACCCAACAATGGGATCACCCAGTTCGACAACATCCTGTTCGCCGTACTGACTGTTTTTCAGTGCATCACA
ATGGAAGGATGGACGGACCTCCTTTACAACAGCAACGATGCCTCAGGGAACACTTGGAACTGGTTGTACT
TCATCCCCCTCATCATCATCGGCTCCTTTTTTATGCTGAACCTCGTGCTGGGTGTGCTGTCAGGGGAGTT
TGCCAAAGAAAGGGAGCGGGTGGAGAACCGGCGCGCATTCCTGAAGCTGCGGCGGCAGCAGCAGATTGAA
CGCGAGCTCAACGGGTACATGGAGTGGATCTCAAAAGCAGAAGAGGTGATCCTCGCAGAGGACGAGACCG
ACGTGGAGCAGAGACATCCCTTTGATGGAGCTCTGCGGAGAGCCACTATCAAGAAGAGCAAGACGGACCT
GCTCCACCCAGAGGAGGCGGAGGATCAGCTGGCCGACATCGCCTCCGTGGGGTCTCCCTTTGCCCGAGCC
AGCATTAAAAGTGCCAAGCTGGAGAACTCGAGTTTTTTCCACAAAAAAGAGAGGAGAATGCGTTTCTACA
TCCGTCGCATGGTCAAAACTCAGGCCTTCTACTGGACTGTGCTCAGTCTGGTAGCCCTCAACACGCTGTG
CGTGGCTATCGTCCATTACAACCAGCCCGAGTGGCTCTCCGACTTCCTGTACTATGCAGAATTCATTTTC
TTAGGACTCTTTATGTCCGAAATGTTTATAAAAATGTACGGGCTTGGGACGCGGCCTTACTTCCACTCCT
CTTTCAACTGCTTTGACTGTGGGGTCATCATCGGCAGTATCTTTGAAGTCATCTGGGCTGTCATAAAACC
CGGCACGTCCTTTGGGATCAGCGTGTTACGAGCCCTCAGGTTACTGCGTATTTTCAAAGTCACAAAGTAC
TGGGCGTCTCTCCGAAACCTGGTCGTGTCACTTCTCAACTCCATGAAATCCATCATCAGTCTGCTGTTCC
TCCTCTTCCTGTTTATCGTTGTCTTTGCACTTCTGGGGATGCAGCTCTTCGGTGGCCAGTTTAATTTCGA
CGAAGGAACTCCTCCCACCAACTTTGACACCTTTCCGGCAGCAATAATGACGGTGTTTCAGATCCTGACG
GGAGAGGACTGGAACGAGGTCATGTACGACGGCATCAAGTCGCAGGGCGGCGTGCAGGGCGGCATGGTGT
TCTCCATCTACTTCATCGTCCTCACACTCTTTGGGAACTACACCCTCCTGAATGTGTTCTTGGCCATCGC
CGTGGACAACCTGGCCAATGCCCAGGAGCTCACCAAGGATGAGCAAGAGGAAGAGGAGGCCGTCAATCAA
AAGCTTGCCCTGCAGAAGGCCAAGGAGGTGGCGGAAGTGAGTCCCCTGTCTGCAGCCAACATGTCCATAG
CCATGAAGGAACAGCAAAAGAACCAGAAGCCGGCCAAGTCGGTGTGGGAGCAGCGGACCAGCGAGATGCG
GAAACAGAACCTGCTGGCCAGCCGCGAGGCCCTGTACAGCGAGATGGACCCGGAGGAGCGCTGGAAGGCG
TCGTACGCGCGCCACCTGCGGCCGGACATGAAAACGCACCTGGACCGGCCGCTGGTCGTGGACCCGCAGG
AGAACCGCAACAACAACACCAACAAGAGCCGCGTGGCCGAGCCCACGGTGGACCAGCGCCTCGGGCAGCA
GCGGGCCGAGGACTTCCTCCGGAAGCAGGCCCGCCACCACGATCGCGCGCGGGACCCCAGCGCCCACGCC
GCCGCCGGCCTGGACGCGCGCAGGCCCTGGGCGGGCAGCCAGGAGGCCGAGCTGAGCCGGGAGGGGCCGT
ACGGCCGCGAGTCGGACCACCAGGCCCGGGAGGGCGGCCTGGAGCCTCCGGGCTTCTGGGAGGGCGAGGC
GGAGCGGGGCAAGGCTGGGGACCCGCACCGCAGGCACGCGCACCGGCAAGGCGTTGGCGGCAGCGGGGGT
AGCCGCAGCGGCTCGCCCCGCACCGGCACCGCCGACGGGGAGCCCCGCAGGCACCGGGTCCATCGCAGGC
CCGGAGAGGACGGACCGGACGACAAGGCCGAAAGGAGGGGCCGGCATCGCGAGGGCAGCCGGCCAGCCCG
GAGCGGCGAGGGAGAGGCCGAGGGGCCGGACGGCGGTGGCGGTGGTGGTGGCGAACGCAGGAGGCGGCAT
CGGCATGGCCCCCCGCCCGCCTACGACCCCGACGCGCGGAGGGACGACAGGGAACGCAGGCACCGGAGGA
GGAAAGACACCCAGGGCTCCGGCGTCCCCGTGTCCGGCCCCAACCTCTCCACCACCCGGCCGATCCAGCA
GGATCTGAGCCGCCAGGAGCCCCCGCTGGCCGAGGACATGGACAACCTGAAGAACAGCCGGCTAGCCACC
GCCGAGCCGGTCAGCCCCCACGAGAACCTCAGCCACGCCGGCCTGCCCCAGAGCCCGGCCAAGATGGGGA
GCAGCACCGACCCCGCCGGCCCCACGCCGGCCACGGCCGCCAACCCCCAGAACAGCACCGCCAGCCGCCG
CACACCCAACAACCCGGGGAACCCGTCCAACCCCGGCCCCCCCAAGACCCCCGAGAACAGCCTTATCGTC
ACCAACCCCAGCACCGCCCAAACCAACTCAGCCAAGACTGCCAGGAAACCTGACCACACCACGGTGGAAA
TCCCACCAGCCTGCCCACCGCCCCTCAACCACACCGTGGTCCAAGTGAACAAAAATGCCAACCCGGACCC
ACTACCAAAGAAAGAAGATGAGAAGAAGGAGGAGGTGGACGAGGGCCCTGGGGAAGACGGCCCCAAGCCC
ATGCCTCCCTACAGTTCCATGTTTATCCTGTCCACCACCAACCCCCTTCGCCGCCTGTGCCATTACATCC
TGAACCTGCGCTACTTCGAGATGTGCATCCTCATGGTCATCGCCATGAGCAGCATCGCCCTGGCCGCCGA
GGACCCCGTGCAGCCCAATGCGCCGCGCAACAACGTGCTGCGATATTTCGACTACGTTTTCACTGGCGTC
TTTACCTTTGAGATGGTGATCAAGATGATCGACTTAGGGCTTGTCCTGCATCAAGGTGCCTACTTCCGGG
ACCTCTGGAACATTCTCGACTTCATAGTGGTCAGTGGGGCCCTGGTGGCCTTTGCTTTCACCGGCAATAG
CAAAGGGAAGGATATAAACACGATCAAATCCCTCCGAGTGCTCCGGGTGCTACGACCTCTCAAAACCATC
AAGCGGTTGCCAAAGCTCAAGGCCGTGTTCGACTGCGTGGTGAACTCACTCAAAAACGTCTTCAACATCC
TCATTGTGTACATGCTGTTCATGTTCATCTTCGCCGTGGTGGCTGTCCAGCTGTTCAAGGGCAAGTTTTT
TCACTGCACCGATGAGTCCAAGGAATTTGAGAAAGATTGTCGCGGCAAGTACCTCCTGTACGAGAAGAAC
GAGGTGAAAGCCCGCGATCGCGAGTGGAAGAAGTACGAGTTTCACTATGACAACGTGCTGTGGGCCCTGC
TCACCCTCTTCACCGTGTCCACGGGAGAAGGCTGGCCACAGGTCCTCAAGCACTCGGTGGACGCCACCTT
TGAAAACCAGGGCCCCAGCCCCGGCTACCGCATGGAGATGTCCATCTTCTACGTGGTCTACTTCGTCGTC
TTCCCTTTCTTCTTTGTCAACATCTTCGTGGCCTTGATCATCATCACCTTCCAGGAGCAGGGCGACAAGA
TGATGGAGGAGTACAGCTTGGAGAAAAACGAGAGGGCCTGCATCGACTTCGCCATCAGTGCCAAGCCGCT
GACCAGGCACATGCCCCAGAACAAGCAGAGCTTCCAGTACCGCATGTGGCAGTTCGTGGTGTCCCCGCCC
TTCGAGTACACCATCATGGCCATGATCGCCCTCAACACCATCGTGCTGATGATGAAGTTCTACGGAGCCT
CAGTGGCCTACGACAATGCCCTGAAGGTATTCAACATCGTCTTCACCTCGCTCTTCTCCCTGGAGTGCCT
GCTAAAGGTCCTGGCTTTTGGGATTCTGAATTATTTCCGCGATGCCTGGAATATCTTTGACTTTGTGACC
GTCCTCGGTAGCATCACCGACATCCTTGTGACGGAGTTTGGGAACAACTTCATCAACCTGAGCTTCCTGC
GCCTCTTCCGCGCCGCGCGGCTCATCAAGCTCCTGCGGCAGGGCTACACCATCCGCATCCTCCTCTGGAC
GTTCGTGCAGTCCTTCAAGGCGCTGCCCTACGTCTGCCTGCTGATCGCCATGCTCTTCTTCATCTACGCC
ATCATCGGGATGCAGGTGTTCGGCAACATCGGCATCGACATGGAGGACGAGGACAGCGACGAGGACGAGT
TCCAGATCACCGAGCACAATAACTTCCGGACCTTCTTCCAGGCCCTCATGCTGCTCTTCCGGAGCGCCAC
CGGAGAAGCCTGGCACAACATCATGCTGTCCTGCCTCAGCGGGAAGCCGTGCGACAAGAACTCGGGCATC
CTGACGCCTGAGTGCGGCAACGAATTTGCCTATTTTTACTTCGTGTCCTTCATCTTCCTCTGCTCCTTCC
TGATGTTGAACCTCTTTGTGGCCGTCATCATGGACAACTTCGAGTACCTCACGCGCGACTCCTCCATCCT
GGGCCCCCACCACCTGGATGAATACGTGCGGGTCTGGGCCGAGTACGACCCTGCTGCTTGGGGACGCATG
CTTTACCGGGACATGTATGCGATGCTGAGACACATGCCCCCACCCCTGGGTCTGGGGAAGAACTGCCCGG
CCAGAGTGGCCTACAAGAGGCTCCTGCGGATGGATCTGCCCGTGGCCGACGACAACACTGTGCACTTCAA
CTCCACACTCATGGCTTTGATCCGTACGGCGCTGGACATCAAGATCGCCAAGGGCGGAGCAGATAAACAG
CAGATGGACGCTGAGCTGCGCAAAGAGATGATGGCCATTTGGCCCAACCTGTCCCAGAAGACACTGGACC
TGCTGGTCACACCCCACAAGTCCACGGACCTGACAGTGGGCAAGATCTATGCCGCCATGATGATCATGGA
GTACTACCGGCAGAGCAAAGCCAAAAAGCTGCAGGCCATGCGCGAGGAGCAGAACCGGACACCGCTCATG
TTCCAGCGCATGGAGCCCCCGCCGGATGAGGGGGGCGCCGGCCAGAACGCCCTGCCCTCCACGCAGCTGG
ACCCGGCAGGAGGCCTGATGGCTCACGAAGACGGCCTCAAAGACAGCCCATCCTGGGTGACCCAGCGCGC
TCAGGAGATGTTCCAGAAGACGGGCACGTGGAGCCCGGAGCGCGCGCCCCCCGCCGACATGGCCGACAGC
CAGCCCAAGCCTCAGTCCGTGGAGATGCGAGAAATGAGCCAGGACGGCTACTCGGACAGCGAGCACTGCC
TCCCCATGGAAGGCCAGGCCCGCGCCGCCTCTATGCCCCGCCTCCCCGCCGAGAACCAGAGGAGAAGGGG
CCGGCCACGTGGGAGTGATCTCAGTACCATCTGTGACACCAGCCCCATGAAGCGCTCGGCCTCCGTGCTG
GGCCCCAAGGCGTCCCGGCGCCTGGACGACTACTCCCTGGAGCGCGTCCCACCCGAGGAGAACCAGCGAC
ACCACCCGCGGCGTCGCGAGCGCGCGCATCGCACCTCCGAGCGCTCCCTGGGCCGCTACACCGACGTGGA
CACAGGCTTGGGCACGGACCTCAGCATGACCACCCAGTCCGGGGACCTGCCGTCCAGAGAGCGAGAGCAG
GAGCGCGGCCGGCCCAAGGACCGGAAGCACCGGCCGCATCACCACCACCACCACCACCACCACCCCGGCC
CGGCGGCCGCCGACAAGGAACGCTACGGCCCGCAGGACCGGCCCGACCATGGCCACGGCCGCGCCCGCGC
CCGGGACCAGCGCTGGTCCCGCTCGCCCAGCGAGGGCCGGGAGCACACCACGCACCGGCAGTAGGTTAAC
AAGCTTCGAATTCTGCAGTCGACAATCAACCTCTGGATTACAAAATTTGTGAAAGATTGACTGGTATTCT
TAACTATGTTGCTCCTTTTACGCTATGTGGATACGCTGCTTTAATGCCTTTGTATCATGCTATTGCTTCC
CGTATGGCTTTCATTTTCTCCTCCTTGTATAAATCCTGGTTGCTGTCTCTTTATGAGGAGTTGTGGCCCG
TTGTCAGGCAACGTGGCGTGGTGTGCACTGTGTTTGCTGACGCAACCCCCACTGGTTGGGGCATTGCCAC
CACCTGTCAGCTCCTTTCCGGGACTTTCGCTTTCCCCCTCCCTATTGCCACGGCGGAACTCATCGCCGCC
TGCCTTGCCCGCTGCTGGACAGGGGCTCGGCTGTTGGGCACTGACAATTCCGTGGTGTTGTCGGGGAAAT
CATCGTCCTTTCCTTGGCTGCTCGCCTGTGTTGCCACCTGGATTCTGCGCGGGACGTCCTTCTGCTACGT
CCCTTCGGCCCTCAATCCAGCGGACCTTCCTTCCCGCGGCCTGCTGCCGGCTCTGCGGCCTCTTCCGCGT
CTTCGCCTTCGCCCTCAGACGAGTCGGATCTCCCTTTGGGCCGCCTCCCCGCTGAGGCCGGCCGCGGCCG
CATCGATGCCGTATACGGTACCCCTAAGAACAATGAGTTACAAATTGGCAATAGACATGTCTCATTTTAT
AAAAGAAAAGGGGGGACTGGAAGGGATTTATTATAGTGCAAGAAGACAAGATCTGCATTTTGCTATGTAG
TCAGTCGCTCTGCGGAGAGGCTGGCAGATTGAGCCCTGGGAGGTTCTCTCCAGCACTAGCAGGTAGAGCC
TGGGTGTTCCCTGCTAGACTCTCACCAGCACTTGGCCGGTGCTGGGCAGAGTGACTCCACGCTTGCTTGC
TTAAAGCCCTCTTCAATAAAGCTTCAGCTGCTCGAGCTAGCAGATCTTTTTCCCTCTGCCAAAAATTATG
GGGACATCATGAAGCCCCTTGAGCATCTGACTTCTGGCTAATAAAGGAAATTTATTTTCATTGCAATAGT
GTGTTGGAATTTTTTGTGTCTCTCACTCGGAAGGACATATGGGAGGGCAAATCATTTAAAACATCAGAAT
GAGTATTTGGTTTAGAGTTTGGCAACATATGCCCATATGCTGGCTGCCATGAACAAAGGTTGGCTATAAA
GAGGTCATCAGTATATGAAACAGCCCCCTGCTGTCCATTCCTTATTCCATAGAAAAGCCTTGACTTGAGG
TTAGATTTTTTTTATATTTTGTTTTGTGTTATTTTTTTCTTTAACATCCCTAAAATTTTCCTTACATGTT
TTACTAGCCAGATTTTTCCTCCTCTCCTGACTACTCCCAGTCATAGCTGTCCCTCTTCTCTTATGGAGAT
CCCTCGACCTGCAGCCCAAGCTTGGCGTAATCATGGTCATAGCTGTTTCCTGTGTGAAATTGTTATCCGC
TCACAATTCCACACAACATACGAGCCGGAAGCATAAAGTGTAAAGCCTGGGGTGCCTAATGAGTGAGCTA
ACTCACATTAATTGCGTTGCGCTCACTGCCCGCTTTCCAGTCGGGAAACCTGTCGTGCCAGCGGATCCGC
ATCTCAATTAGTCAGCAACCATAGTCCCGCCCCTAACTCCGCCCATCCCGCCCCTAACTCCGCCCAGTTC
CGCCCATTCTCCGCCCCATGGCTGACTAATTTTTTTTATTTATGCAGAGGCCGAGGCCGCCTCGGCCTCT
GAGCTATTCCAGAAGTAGTGAGGAGGCTTTTTTGGAGGCCTAGGCTTTTGCAAAAAGCTAACTTGTTTAT
TGCAGCTTATAATGGTTACAAATAAAGCAATAGCATCACAAATTTCACAAATAAAGCATTTTTTTCACTG
CATTCTAGTTGTGGTTTGTCCAAACTCATCAATGTATCTTATCATGTCTGGATCCGCTGCATTAATGAAT
CGGCCAACGCGCGGGGAGAGGCGGTTTGCGTATTGGGCGCTCTTCCGCTTCCTCGCTCACTGACTCGCTG
CGCTCGGTCGTTCGGCTGCGGCGAGCGGTATCAGCTCACTCAAAGGCGGTAATACGGTTATCCACAGAAT
CAGGGGATAACGCAGGAAAGAACATGTGAGCAAAAGGCCAGCAAAAGGCCAGGAACCGTAAAAAGGCCGC
GTTGCTGGCGTTTTTCCATAGGCTCCGCCCCCCTGACGAGCATCACAAAAATCGACGCTCAAGTCAGAGG
TGGCGAAACCCGACAGGACTATAAAGATACCAGGCGTTTCCCCCTGGAAGCTCCCTCGTGCGCTCTCCTG
TTCCGACCCTGCCGCTTACCGGATACCTGTCCGCCTTTCTCCCTTCGGGAAGCGTGGCGCTTTCTCATAG
CTCACGCTGTAGGTATCTCAGTTCGGTGTAGGTCGTTCGCTCCAAGCTGGGCTGTGTGCACGAACCCCCC
GTTCAGCCCGACCGCTGCGCCTTATCCGGTAACTATCGTCTTGAGTCCAACCCGGTAAGACACGACTTAT
CGCCACTGGCAGCAGCCACTGGTAACAGGATTAGCAGAGCGAGGTATGTAGGCGGTGCTACAGAGTTCTT
GAAGTGGTGGCCTAACTACGGCTACACTAGAAGAACAGTATTTGGTATCTGCGCTCTGCTGAAGCCAGTT
ACCTTCGGAAAAAGAGTTGGTAGCTCTTGATCCGGCAAACAAACCACCGCTGGTAGCGGTGGTTTTTTTG
TTTGCAAGCAGCAGATTACGCGCAGAAAAAAAGGATCTCAAGAAGATCCTTTGATCTTTTCTACGGGGTC
TGACGCTCAGTGGAACGAAAACTCACGTTAAGGGATTTTGGTCATGAGATTATCAAAAAGGATCTTCACC
TAGATCCTTTTAAATTAAAAATGAAGTTTTAAATCAATCTAAAGTATATATGAGTAAACTTGGTCTGACA
GTTACCAATGCTTAATCAGTGAGGCACCTATCTCAGCGATCTGTCTATTTCGTTCATCCATAGTTGCCTG
ACTCCCCGTCGTGTAGATAACTACGATACGGGAGGGCTTACCATCTGGCCCCAGTGCTGCAATGATACCG
CGAGACCCACGCTCACCGGCTCCAGATTTATCAGCAATAAACCAGCCAGCCGGAAGGGCCGAGCGCAGAA
GTGGTCCTGCAACTTTATCCGCCTCCATCCAGTCTATTAATTGTTGCCGGGAAGCTAGAGTAAGTAGTTC
GCCAGTTAATAGTTTGCGCAACGTTGTTGCCATTGCTACAGGCATCGTGGTGTCACGCTCGTCGTTTGGT
ATGGCTTCATTCAGCTCCGGTTCCCAACGATCAAGGCGAGTTACATGATCCCCCATGTTGTGCAAAAAAG
CGGTTAGCTCCTTCGGTCCTCCGATCGTTGTCAGAAGTAAGTTGGCCGCAGTGTTATCACTCATGGTTAT
GGCAGCACTGCATAATTCTCTTACTGTCATGCCATCCGTAAGATGCTTTTCTGTGACTGGTGAGTACTCA
ACCAAGTCATTCTGAGAATAGTGTATGCGGCGACCGAGTTGCTCTTGCCCGGCGTCAATACGGGATAATA
CCGCGCCACATAGCAGAACTTTAAAAGTGCTCATCATTGGAAAACGTTCTTCGGGGCGAAAACTCTCAAG
GATCTTACCGCTGTTGAGATCCAGTTCGATGTAACCCACTCGTGCACCCAACTGATCTTCAGCATCTTTT
ACTTTCACCAGCGTTTCTGGGTGAGCAAAAACAGGAAGGCAAAATGCCGCAAAAAAGGGAATAAGGGCGA
CACGGAAATGTTGAATACTCATACTCTTCCTTTTTCAATATTATTGAAGCATTTATCAGGGTTATTGTCT
CATGAGCGGATACATATTTGAATGTATTTAGAAAAATAAACAAATAGGGGTTCCGCGCACATTTCCCCGA
AAAGTGCCACCTGG
Features (pLannotate 1.2.2; 24 found; start..end, strand, type, name):
      8..363     +  enhancer       CMV enhancer (fragment): human cytomegalovirus immediate early enhancer
   1045..1365    +  CDS            gag (fragment): GAG_SIVMK - Experimental evidence at protein level: Swiss-Prot protein existence level 1. p6-gag plays a role in budding of the assembled particle by interacting with the host class E VPS proteins TSG101 and PDCD6IP/AIP1. From Simian immunodeficiency virus (isolate K6W) (SIV-mac) (Simian immunodeficiency virus rhesus monkey).
   1378..1785    +  CDS            gag-pol (fragment): POL_HV1Z6 - Experimental evidence at protein level: Swiss-Prot protein existence level 1. [Integrase]: Catalyzes viral DNA integration into the host chromosome, by performing a series of DNA cutting and joining reactions. This enzyme activity takes place after virion entry into a cell and reverse transcription of the RNA genome in dsDNA. The first step in the integration process is 3' processing. This step requires a complex comprising the viral genome, matrix protein, Vpr and integrase. This complex is called the pre-integration complex (PIC). The integrase protein removes 2 nucleotides from
   1849..2661    +  CDS            env (fragment): ENV_SIVM2 - Experimental evidence at protein level: Swiss-Prot protein existence level 1. The gp120-gp41 heterodimer allows rapid transcytosis of the virus through CD4 negative cells such as simple epithelial monolayers of the intestinal, rectal and endocervical epithelial barriers. Both gp120 and gp41 specifically recognize glycosphingolipids galactosyl- ceramide (GalCer) or 3' sulfo-galactosyl-ceramide (GalS) present in the lipid rafts structures of epithelial cells. Binding to these alternative receptors allows the rapid transcytosis of the virus through the epithelial cells. This transcyto
   2694..3141    +  promoter       hSyn promoter: human synapsin I promoter; confers neuron-specific expression (Kügler et al., 2003)
   3170..3886    +  CDS            mEmerald: mEmerald is a basic (constitutively fluorescent) green fluorescent protein published in 1998, derived from Aequorea victoria. It is reported to be a very rapidly-maturing monomer with moderate acid sensitivity.
   3887..3935    +  misc_feature   MCS (fragment): multiple cloning site
   3953..10564   +  CDS            CACNA1A (fragment): CAC1A_RABIT - Also known as CACH4, CACN3, CACNL1A4. Experimental evidence at protein level: Swiss-Prot protein existence level 1. Voltage-sensitive calcium channels (VSCC) mediate the entry of calcium ions into excitable cells and are also involved in a variety of calcium-dependent processes, including muscle contraction, hormone or neurotransmitter release, gene expression, cell motility, cell division and cell death. The isoform alpha-1A gives rise to P and/or Q- type calcium currents. P/Q-type calcium channels belong to the 'high- voltage activated' (HVA) group and are specifically blocked
  10610..10634   +  CDS            9xHis (fragment): 9xHis affinity tag
  10780..10803   +  misc_feature   MCS (fragment): multiple cloning site
  10804..11392   +  misc_feature   WPRE: woodchuck hepatitis virus posttranscriptional regulatory element
  11389..11535   +  CDS            nef (fragment): NEF_HV1A2 - Experimental evidence at protein level: Swiss-Prot protein existence level 1. Extracellular Nef protein targets CD4(+) T-lymphocytes for apoptosis by interacting with CXCR4 surface receptors. From Human immunodeficiency virus type 1 group M subtype B (isolate ARV2/SF2) (HIV-1).
  11800..11855   +  polyA_signal   β-globin poly(A) signal: rabbit β-globin polyadenylation signal (Gil and Proudfoot, 1987)
  12238..12260   -  protein_bind   lac operator (fragment): The lac repressor binds to the lac operator to inhibit transcription in E. coli. This inhibition can be relieved by adding lactose or isopropyl-β-D-thiogalactopyranoside (IPTG). lac repressor encoded by lacI
  12264..12294   -  promoter       lac promoter: promoter for the E. coli lac operon
  12309..12330   -  protein_bind   CAP binding site: CAP binding activates transcription in the presence of cAMP. E. coli catabolite activator protein
  12343..12382   -  CDS            lacI (fragment): lac repressor; lacI; The lac repressor binds to the lac operator to inhibit transcription in E. coli. This inhibition can be relieved by adding lactose or isopropyl-β-D-thiogalactopyranoside (IPTG).
  12389..12411   +  promoter       SV40 promoter (fragment): SV40 enhancer and early promoter
  12435..12570   +  rep_origin     SV40 ori: SV40 origin of replication
  12590..12724   +  polyA_signal   SV40 poly(A) signal: SV40 polyadenylation signal
  12726..12780   -  CDS            lacI (fragment): lac repressor; lacI; The lac repressor binds to the lac operator to inhibit transcription in E. coli. This inhibition can be relieved by adding lactose or isopropyl-β-D-thiogalactopyranoside (IPTG).
  12963..13551   -  rep_origin     ori: high-copy-number ColE1/pMB1/pBR322/pUC origin of replication
  13722..14582   -  CDS            AmpR: β-lactamase; bla; confers resistance to ampicillin, carbenicillin, and related antibiotics
  14583..14687   -  promoter       AmpR promoter: bla
