[The description below was written by a language model from this plasmid's Addgene catalogue record and pLannotate feature annotations shown in this document.]
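Description:
pLenti_SIV-(SalI)-syn-IRES-mEmerald-CaV2.1 WPRE is a third-generation lentiviral transfer plasmid built on a simian immunodeficiency virus (pSIV) backbone and designed to deliver a fluorescently tagged voltage-gated calcium channel into neurons. In bacteria it is maintained through a ColE1/pUC-type origin and selected with ampicillin via the β-lactamase gene. Although the annotated origin is of the high-copy class, the catalogue lists the plasmid as low copy and specifies a recombination-deficient strain, as is common for large repeat-containing lentiviral constructs. The roughly 14.7 kb sequence begins with a CMV enhancer fragment, which presumably drives genomic RNA production in packaging cells. This is followed by partial gag, pol and env segments; retained regions of this kind typically carry cis-acting packaging, central-flap and Rev-response functions rather than coding for protein. Long terminal repeats are not called in the automated annotation. A nef-like fragment, a rabbit β-globin polyadenylation signal and an SV40 origin and poly(A) lie downstream of the cargo.

The payload is driven by the human synapsin I promoter, which restricts expression to neurons. It directs an mEmerald green fluorescent protein joined through a short linker derived from a multiple cloning site to the N-terminus of rabbit CACNA1A, the pore-forming α1A subunit of P/Q-type CaV2.1 channels. A WPRE after the coding region enhances transcript stability and expression. A short histidine-tag-like match annotated just after the channel sequence may simply reflect a histidine-rich stretch. Despite "IRES" in the plasmid name, no IRES is annotated between the promoter and mEmerald, so it may reflect the parent vector's naming. The construct is used for lentiviral expression and live imaging of CaV2.1 localisation in neurons.
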