Addgene plasmid #236239: pLenti_SIV-(SalI)-syn-IRES-mEmerald-CaV2.1 WPRE
Purpose: Lentiviral expression of voltage-gated calcium channel, CaV2.1, N-terminally tagged with mEmerald
Depositing lab: Jennifer Lippincott-Schwartz. Depositing organization: HHMI, Janelia Research Campus. Publication: Periodic ER-plasma membrane junctions support long-range Ca(2+) signal integration in dendrites. Benedetti L, Fan R, Weigel AV, Moore AS, Houlihan PR, Kittisopikul M, Park G, Petruncio A, Hubbard PM, Pang S, Xu CS, Hess HF, Saalfeld S, Rangaraju V, Clapham DE, De Camilli P, Ryan TA, Lippincott-Schwartz J. Cell. 2025 Jan 23;188(2):484-500.e22. doi: 10.1016/j.cell.2024.11.029. Epub 2024 Dec 20. PubMed 39708809.
Backbone
  Vector backbone: pSIV third-generation, simian immunodeficiency based, pro-lentiviral vector
  Vector type: Lentiviral
Growth in bacteria
  Bacterial resistance: Ampicillin, 100 μg/mL
  Growth temperature: 30°C
  Growth strain: NEB Stable
  Copy number: Low Copy
Gene/Insert
  Gene/Insert name: CaV2.1
  Species: O. cuniculus (rabbit)
  Insert size (bp): 7605
  Entrez Gene: CACNA1A (a.k.a. CACH4, CACN3, CACNL1A4)
  Promoter: human Synapsin 1
  Tag / fusion protein: mEmerald (N terminal on insert)
  Cloning method: Restriction Enzyme; 5′ cloning site AgeI (unknown if destroyed); 3′ cloning site HpaI (unknown if destroyed)
Terms and licenses: Academic/Nonprofit Terms; Industry Terms: Not Available to Industry
How to cite: pLenti_SIV-(SalI)-syn-IRES-mEmerald-CaV2.1 WPRE was a gift from Jennifer Lippincott-Schwartz (Addgene plasmid # 236239 ; http://n2t.net/addgene:236239 ; RRID:Addgene_236239)
